Addgene plasmid #196890: pCAG-lox-inv[Talpha1-iCre-pA]-lox-mNeonGreen-hCentrin1
Purpose: Neuron-specific expression of human (h)Centrin fused to mNeonGreen
Depositing lab: Frank Bradke. Depositing organization: Deutsches Zentrum fuer Neurodegenerative Erkrankungen (DZNE). Publication: Centrosomal microtubule nucleation regulates radial migration of projection neurons independently of polarization in the developing brain. Vinopal S, Dupraz S, Alfadil E, Pietralla T, Bendre S, Stiess M, Falk S, Camargo Ortega G, Maghelli N, Tolic IM, Smejkal J, Gotz M, Bradke F. Neuron. 2023 Apr 19;111(8):1241-1263.e16. doi: 10.1016/j.neuron.2023.01.020. Epub 2023 Feb 15. PubMed 36796357.
Backbone
  Vector backbone: pCAG-lox
  Backbone size w/o insert (bp): 7557
  Vector type: Mammalian Expression, Cre/Lox
Growth in bacteria
  Bacterial resistance: Ampicillin, 100 μg/mL
  Growth temperature: 37°C
  Growth strain: DH5alpha
  Copy number: High Copy
Gene/Insert
  Gene/Insert name: mNeonGreen-hCentrin1
  Species: H. sapiens (human)
  Insert size (bp): 1278
  Entrez Gene: CETN1 (a.k.a. CEN1, CETN)
  Promoter: Quimeric CAG
  Cloning method: Gibson Cloning
  Sequencing primers: 5′ pCAG forward (5'-GCAACGTGCTGGTTATTGTG-3'); 3′ M13_ (-20) forward primer (5'-GTAAAACGACGGCCAGT-3')
Terms and licenses: Academic/Nonprofit Terms; Industry Terms: Not Available to Industry
How to cite: pCAG-lox-inv[Talpha1-iCre-pA]-lox-mNeonGreen-hCentrin1 was a gift from Frank Bradke (Addgene plasmid # 196890 ; http://n2t.net/addgene:196890 ; RRID:Addgene_196890)
