[The description below was written by a language model from this plasmid's Addgene catalogue record and pLannotate feature annotations shown in this document.]
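Description:
pCAG-lox-inv[Talpha1-iCre-pA]-lox-mNeonGreen-hCentrin1 is a mammalian expression plasmid of about 8.9 kb, built on a pCAG-lox backbone and designed to restrict expression of a fluorescent centrosome marker to neurons using a self-excising Cre/lox switch. It is propagated in E. coli as a high-copy plasmid through a ColE1/pUC-type origin with ampicillin selection (AmpR). It also carries an f1 origin and remnants of a lac/lacZα cloning region from the parental vector.

The expression unit is driven by the chimeric CAG promoter; the annotation picks up its CMV enhancer and chicken β-actin/rabbit β-globin chimeric intron. Immediately downstream, two loxP sites in the same orientation flank a cassette placed in reverse orientation relative to CAG. This cassette consists of a Cre coding sequence (iCre, per the name) followed by a rabbit β-globin polyadenylation signal. The roughly 1.1 kb unannotated stretch between the Cre start and the distal loxP site presumably holds the Talpha1 (tubulin α1) promoter named in the construct, though the feature table does not annotate it.

After the second loxP site lies mNeonGreen fused through a short linker derived from a multiple cloning site to human Centrin 1 (CETN1), terminated by a bGH poly(A) signal. The apparent logic is that the floxed cassette separates CAG from the fusion gene until the neuron-active promoter produces Cre. Cre then excises its own cassette and places mNeonGreen-hCentrin1 under strong CAG control. The stated purpose is neuron-specific expression of this fusion, and the associated study concerns centrosomal microtubule nucleation in projection neurons of the developing brain.
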