Features (pLannotate 1.2.2; 21 found; start..end, strand, type, name):
      6..385     +  enhancer       CMV enhancer: human cytomegalovirus immediate early enhancer
    665..1681    +  intron         chimeric intron: chimera between introns from chicken β-actin and rabbit β-globin
   1694..1712    +  promoter       T7 promoter: promoter for bacteriophage T7 RNA polymerase
   1741..1774    -  protein_bind   loxP: Cre-mediated recombination occurs in the 8-bp core sequence (GCATACAT). Cre recombinase
   2130..2185    -  polyA_signal   β-globin poly(A) signal: rabbit β-globin polyadenylation signal (Gil and Proudfoot, 1987)
   2257..3282    -  CDS            cre: RECR_BPP1 - Experimental evidence at protein level: Swiss-Prot protein existence level 1. Catalyzes site-specific recombination between two 34-base- pair LOXP sites. Its role is to maintain the phage genome as a monomeric unit-copy plasmid in the lysogenic state. From Escherichia phage P1 (Bacteriophage P1).
   4424..4457    -  protein_bind   loxP: Cre-mediated recombination occurs in the 8-bp core sequence (GCATACAT). Cre recombinase
   4483..5190    +  CDS            mNeonGreen: mNeonGreen is a basic (constitutively fluorescent) green/yellow fluorescent protein published in 2013, derived from Branchiostoma lanceolatum. It is reported to be a very rapidly-maturing monomer with moderate acid sensitivity.
   5191..5241    +  misc_feature   MCS (fragment): multiple cloning site
   5242..5757    +  CDS            CETN1: CETN1_HUMAN - Also known as CEN1, CETN. Experimental evidence at protein level: Swiss-Prot protein existence level 1. Plays a fundamental role in microtubule-organizing center structure and function (PubMed:8175926). Plays a role in sperm cilia formation (By similarity). From Homo sapiens (Human).
   5782..6006    +  polyA_signal   bGH poly(A) signal: bovine growth hormone polyadenylation signal
   6010..6031    +  promoter       SV40 promoter (fragment): SV40 enhancer and early promoter
   6077..6231    +  CDS            lacZα (fragment): LacZα fragment of β-galactosidase; lacZ fragment
   6262..6690    -  rep_origin     f1 ori (sequence partly withheld): f1 bacteriophage origin of replication; arrow indicates direction of (+) strand synthesis
   6717..6821    +  promoter       AmpR promoter: bla
   6822..7682    +  CDS            AmpR: β-lactamase; bla; confers resistance to ampicillin, carbenicillin, and related antibiotics
   7853..8441    +  rep_origin     ori: high-copy-number ColE1/pMB1/pBR322/pUC origin of replication
   8624..8716    +  CDS            lacI (fragment): lac repressor; lacI; The lac repressor binds to the lac operator to inhibit transcription in E. coli. This inhibition can be relieved by adding lactose or isopropyl-β-D-thiogalactopyranoside (IPTG).
   8729..8750    +  protein_bind   CAP binding site: CAP binding activates transcription in the presence of cAMP. E. coli catabolite activator protein
   8765..8795    +  promoter       lac promoter: promoter for the E. coli lac operon
   8803..8819    +  protein_bind   lac operator: The lac repressor binds to the lac operator to inhibit transcription in E. coli. This inhibition can be relieved by adding lactose or isopropyl-β-D-thiogalactopyranoside (IPTG). lac repressor encoded by lacI
>Addgene plasmid #196890 | pCAG-lox-inv[Talpha1-iCre-pA]-lox-mNeonGreen-hCentrin1 | addgene full sequence | sequence record 408732 | Addgene NGS Result
GATTCGACATTGATTATTGACTAGTTATTAATAGTAATCAATTACGGGGTCATTAGTTCATAGCCCATAT
ATGGAGTTCCGCGTTACATAACTTACGGTAAATGGCCCGCCTGGCTGACCGCCCAACGACCCCCGCCCAT
TGACGTCAATAATGACGTATGTTCCCATAGTAACGCCAATAGGGACTTTCCATTGACGTCAATGGGTGGA
GTATTTACGGTAAACTGCCCACTTGGCAGTACATCAAGTGTATCATATGCCAAGTACGCCCCCTATTGAC
GTCAATGACGGTAAATGGCCCGCCTGGCATTATGCCCAGTACATGACCTTATGGGACTTTCCTACTTGGC
AGTACATCTACGTATTAGTCATCGCTATTACCATGGTCGAGGTGAGCCCCACGTTCTGCTTCACTCTCCC
CATCTCCCCCCCCTCCCCACCCCCAATTTTGTATTTATTTATTTTTTAATTATTTTGTGCAGCGRTGGGG
GSGGGGGGGGGGGGGGGGSGSGSGSSRGGSGGGGSGGGGSGGGGSGRGGGGSGGGGSGGGGSGRGGSGGR
GRGGKGSGGCGGCAGCCAATCAGAGCGGCGCGCTCCGAAAGTTTCCTTTTATGGCGAGGCGGCGGCGGCG
GCGGCCCTATAAAAAGCGAAGCGCGCGGCGGGCGGGAGTCGCTGCGCGCTGCCTTCGCCCCGTGCCCCGC
TCCGCCGCCGCCTCGCGCCGCCCGCCCCGGCTCTGACTGACCGCGTTACTCCCACAGGTGAGCGGGCGGG
ACGGCCCTTCTCCTCCGGGCTGTAATTAGCGCTTGGTTTAATGACGGCTTGTTTCTTTTCTGTGGCTGCG
TGAAAGCCTTGAGGGGCTCCGGGAGGGCCCTTTGTGCGGGGGGAGCGGCTCGGGGGGTGCGTGCGTGTGT
GTGTGCGTGGGGAGCGCCGCGTGCGGCTCCGCGCTGCCCGGCGGCTGTGAGCGCTGCGGGCGCGGCGCGG
GGCTTTGTGCGCTCCGCAGTGTGCGCGAGGGGAGCGCGGCCGGGGGCGGTGCCCCGCGGTGCGGGGGGGG
CTGCGAGGGGAACAAAGGCTGCGTGCGGGGTGTGTGCGTGGGGGGGTGAGCAGGGGGTGTGGGCGCGTCG
GTCGGGCTGCAACCCCCCCTGCACCCCCCTCCCCGAGTTGCTGAGCACGGCCCGGCTTCGGGTGCGGGGC
TCCGTACGGGGCGTGGCGCGGGGCTCGCCGTGCCGGGCGGGGGGKGGCGGCRGGKGGGGGKGCSGGGCGG
GGCGGGGCCGCCKSGGGSSGGGGRGGGCKSGGGGGRGGGGCGCGGCGGCCCCCGGAGCGCCGGCGGCTGT
CGAGGCGCGGCGAGCCGCAGCCATTGCCTTTTATGGTAATCGTGCGAGAGGGCGCAGGGACTTCCTTTGT
CCCAAATCTGTGCGGAGCCGAAATCTGGGAGGCGCCGCCGCACCCCCTCTAGCGGGCGCGGGGCGAAGCG
GTGCGGCGCCGGCAGGAAGGAAATGGGCGGGGAGGGCCTTCGTGCGTCGCCGCGCCGCCGTCCCCTTCTC
CCTCTCCAGCCTCGGGGCTGTCCGCGGGGGGACGGCTGCCTTCGGGGGGGACGGGGCAGGGCGGGGTTCG
GCTTCTGGCGTGTGACCGGCGGCTCTAGAGCCTCTGCTAACCATGTTCATGCCTTCTTCTTTTTCCTACA
GATCCTTAATTAATAATACGACTCACTATAGGGGGTCGACCCGCCACCAATCATTTAAATATAACTTCGT
ATAATGTATGCTATACGAAGTTATTCGCGATGAATAAATGAAAGCTGTCGAGGGATCTTCATAAGAGAAG
AGGGACAGCTATGACTGGGAGTAGTCAGGAGAGGAGGAAAAATCTGGCTAGTAAAACATGTAAGGAAAAT
TTTAGGGATGTTAAAGAAAAAAATAACACAAAACAAAATATAAAAAAAATCTAACCTCAAGTCAAGGCTT
TTCTATGGAATAAGGAATGGACAGCAGGGGGCTGTTTCATATACTGATGACCTCTTTATAGCCAACCTTT
GTTCATGGCAGCCAGCATATGGGCATATGTTGCCAAACTCTAAACCAAATACTCATTCTGATGTTTTAAA
TGATTTGCCCTCCCATATGTCCTTCCGAGTGAGAGACACAAAAAATTCCAACACACTATTGCAATGAAAA
TAAATTTCCTTTATTAGCCAGAAGTCAGATGCTCAAGGGGCTTCATGATGTCCCCATAATTTTTGGCAGA
GGGAAAAAGATCTTCAGTCCCCATCCTCGAGCAGCCTCACCATGGCCCCAGTCTCAGAGTCCAGGTTTCT
GATGTAGTTCATCACAATGTTCACATTGGTCCAGCCACCAGCCTGCATGATTTCAGGGATGGACACACCA
GCCCTGGCCATGTCCCTGGCAGCACCCACTCTGGCAGAGTGGCCAGACCAGGCCAGGTATCTCTGCCCAG
AGTCATCCTTGGCACCATAGATCAGGCGGTGGGTGGCCTCAAAGATCCCTTCCAGGGCCCGGGTGGACAG
TTGGGAGGTGGCAGAAGGGGCAGCCACACCATTCTTTCTGACCCGGCAGAACAGGTAGTTGTTGGGGTCA
TCAGCCACACCAGACACAGAGATCCATCTCTCCACCAGCTTGGTAACCCCCAGGGACAGGGCCTTCTCCA
CACCAGCTGTGGACACCAGGGTCTTGGTCCTGCCAATGTGGATCAGCATTCTCCCACCATCGGTGCGGGA
GATGTCCTTCACTCTGATTCTGGCAATTTCGGCAATGCGCAGCAGGGTGTTGTAGGCAATGCCCAGGAAG
GCCAGGTTCCTGATGTCCTGGCATCTGTCAGAGTTCTCCATCAGGGATCTGACTTGGTCAAAGTCAGTGC
GTTCAAAGGCCAGGGCCTGCTTGGCTCTCTCCCCAGCATCCACATTCTCCTTTCTGATTCTCCTCATCAC
CAGGGACACAGCATTGGAGTCAGAAGGGCGAGGCAGGCCAGATCTCCTGTGCAGCATGTTGAGCTGGCCC
AGGTGCTGTTGGATGGTCTTCACAGCCAGGCCTCTGGCTTGCAGGTACAGGAGGTAGTCCCTCACATCCT
CAGGTTCAGCAGGGAACCATTTCCTGTTGTTCAGCTTGCACCAGGCAGCCCAGGATCTGCACACAGACAG
GAGCATCTTCCAGGTGTGTTCAGAGAAGGCCTGCCTGTCCCTGAACATGTCCATCAGGTTCTTCCTGACT
TCATCAGAGGTGGCATCCACAGGGAGGGCAGGCAGGTTTTGGTGCACAGTCAGCAGGTTGGAGACTTTCC
TCTTCTTCTTGGGCACCATGGTGGCGAATTCGTTGCTGCTTCGCGGCTGCCGGGTGGATGGCGGAGGCGA
GGAGGAGGTGTTGCTTCTTACAGCGCGACTCTTAAGCGGTCGATGTAAGAGAACCTGCGGCACTTGGGCG
GATGCGCCTCCTTATATACAGCTCGGTCACCATGGGGATGGGCCAAGGCCTTTTCCTGTTGGTCCAGACC
CCTCCGTCTGCCCAGAGAAGCCGCGACAGGAGAGTGGTGATTGGTGCAAGCGACATGGTATGAGGTAATC
TCTCCCCCCTTCCCCCCCTCGCTAGCATCCGTAGATTTTGCATCCTTCAGACAAAGGCCTCGCAAAAGCA
ACTAGCCGAGCATCCATTATGGGGTGGAGCTGGGGAGGGGTAGAGAGGGAAGAAAGAAAACGGGGGTTGG
GTGATTATACGGAGCTTAAACCTTAAACTGTAGTTAGGATAATTTAAGGTTTTCCCCAACACTTAATCAC
AGAATTTGTGTTGAGATTCTTTATGGTAAATTCCAGCTTTTCATTTATACTACACTAAATTTAAATACGT
TCCGTCAGGATTCAACATCTCTGTTCGCTTTAAATAAAGTAGCAAGAGCTATGGGAATGATGGTCAAAAA
GGCGTGGGTAAATGTTTAGTTTTACAGTTGTATTATTGTGGTTATTATTATTACTATTATTATTAATATT
TGAGCAAAATTCAGAAGCTCAGTATGAATAGACCACGCCTATGACCCTCAACAGCACCCGGGAGGCAGAG
GCAGGAAGACTTGCAGCTCAAGGTCATCATAACCGCCCTTAGTGGTTTATGCCTGTAAATCCCAGCATTG
GGAAGCGGAGGACTGCGGTTATTTTGTACCCGGCCTGGATATATAGTGTGATATCCTGTCTCAAAAACCA
AAAACAAACAAAGAGAGAGAGAGAGAGAAAGGAAAAAAGAGAAACAATATACAAAGTAGTACTTAACGCT
TTACTAGAGAGCTTGCTTTCTTTAGCGGTAGTGCTCTCCCATCACCCCTCCCCGCTCGCCCCCTTACCCG
ACCCTACCTCACCCCAGAGCCTGTGTTATTTTGTCCCTAGAAATGAGCCATCCCTCCTAATACGGAATTC
CGGAACCCTTAATATAACTTCGTATAATGTATGCTATACGAAGTTATTAGGTCCCTCGACCTGCAGGCCA
CCATGGTGAGCAAGGGCGAGGAGGATAACATGGCCTCTCTCCCAGCGACACATGAGTTACACATCTTTGG
CTCCATCAACGGTGTGGACTTTGACATGGTGGGTCAGGGCACCGGCAATCCAAATGATGGTTATGAGGAG
TTAAACCTGAAGTCCACCAAGGGTGACCTCCAGTTCTCCCCCTGGATTCTGGTCCCTCATATCGGGTATG
GCTTCCATCAGTACCTGCCCTACCCTGACGGGATGTCGCCTTTCCAGGCCGCCATGGTAGATGGCTCCGG
CTACCAAGTCCATCGCACAATGCAGTTTGAAGATGGTGCCTCCCTTACTGTTAACTACCGCTACACCTAC
GAGGGAAGCCACATCAAAGGAGAGGCCCAGGTGAAGGGGACTGGTTTCCCTGCTGACGGTCCTGTGATGA
CCAACTCGCTGACCGCTGCGGACTGGTGCAGGTCGAAGAAGACTTACCCCAACGACAAAACCATCATCAG
TACCTTTAAGTGGAGTTACACCACTGGAAATGGCAAGCGCTACCGGAGCACTGCGCGGACCACCTACACC
TTTGCCAAGCCAATGGCGGCTAACTATCTGAAGAACCAGCCGATGTACGTGTTCCGTAAGACGGAGCTCA
AGCACTCCAAGACCGAGCTCAACTTCAAGGAGTGGCAAAAGGCCTTTACCGATGTGATGGGCATGGACGA
GCTGTACAAGTCCGGACTCAGATCTCGAGCTCAAGCTTCGAATTCTGCAGTCGACGGTACCATGGCTTCC
GGCTTCAAGAAGCCCAGCGCTGCCTCCACCGGCCAAAAGAGAAAGGTGGCACCTAAGCCCGAGCTCACTG
AGGATCAGAAGCAAGAAGTTCGGGAAGCATTTGACCTCTTCGACGTGGACGGAAGTGGGACCATCGACGC
GAAGGAGCTGAAGGTGGCCATGAGAGCGCTGGGCTTCGAACCCAGGAAGGAAGAGATGAAGAAAATGATC
TCCGAGGTGGACAGGGAAGGCACGGGGAAGATCAGCTTCAATGACTTCCTGGCCGTGATGACGCAGAAGA
TGTCCGAGAAGGACACCAAAGAAGAAATCCTGAAGGCCTTCAGGCTCTTTGATGACGATGAGACCGGGAA
GATCTCGTTCAAAAACCTGAAGCGTGTGGCCAACGAGCTGGGGGAGAACCTCACGGATGAGGAGCTGCAG
GAGATGATCGACGAAGCTGATCGGGATGGGGACGGCGAAGTGAACGAGGAGGAGTTCCTTCGGATCATGA
AGAAGACCAGCCTTTACTGAGAGCTCGCTGATCAGCCTCGACTGTGCCTTCTAGTTGCCAGCCATCTGTT
GTTTGCCCCTCCCCCGTGCCTTCCTTGACCCTGGAAGGTGCCACTCCCACTGTCCTTTCCTAATAAAATG
AGGAAATTGCATCGCATTGTCTGAGTAGGTGTCATTCTATTCTGGGGGGTGGGGTGGGGCAGGACAGCAA
GGGGGAGGATTGGGAAGACAATAGCAGGCATGCTGGGGATGCGGTGGGCTCTATGGCTTCTGAGGCGGAA
AGAACCAGCTGGGGCTCGAGATCCACTAGTTCTAGCCTCGAGGCTAGAGCGGCCGCCACTGGCCGTCGTT
TTACAACGTCGTGACTGGGAAAACCCTGGCGTTACCCAACTTAATCGCCTTGCAGCACATCCCCCTTTCG
CCAGCTGGCGTAATAGCGAAGAGGCCCGCACCGATCGCCCTTCCCAACAGTTGCGCAGCCTGAATGGCGA
ATGGAAATTGTAAGCGTTAATATTTTGTTAAAATTCGCGTTAAATTTTTGTTAAATCAGCTCATTTTTTA
ACCAATAGGCCGAAATCGGCAAAATCCCTTATAAATCAAAAGAATAGACCGAGATAGGGT
[37 nt withheld, positions 6361-6397]
AAAGAACGTGGACTCCAACGTCAAAGG
[49 nt withheld, positions 6425-6473]
T
[91 nt withheld, positions 6475-6565]
G
[124 nt withheld, positions 6567-6690]
CAGGTGGCACTTTTCGGGGAAATGTGCGCGGAACCCCTATTTGTTTATTTTTCTAAATACATTCAAATAT
GTATCCGCTCATGAGACAATAACCCTGATAAATGCTTCAATAATATTGAAAAAGGAAGAGTATGAGTATT
CAACATTTCCGTGTCGCCCTTATTCCCTTTTTTGCGGCATTTTGCCTTCCTGTTTTTGCTCACCCAGAAA
CGCTGGTGAAAGTAAAAGATGCTGAAGATCAGTTGGGTGCACGAGTGGGTTACATCGAACTGGATCTCAA
CAGCGGTAAGATCCTTGAGAGTTTTCGCCCCGAAGAACGTTTTCCAATGATGAGCACTTTTAAAGTTCTG
CTATGTGGCGCGGTATTATCCCGTATTGACGCCGGGCAAGAGCAACTCGGTCGCCGCATACACTATTCTC
AGAATGACTTGGTTGAGTACTCACCAGTCACAGAAAAGCATCTTACGGATGGCATGACAGTAAGAGAATT
ATGCAGTGCTGCCATAACCATGAGTGATAACACTGCGGCCAACTTACTTCTGACAACGATCGGAGGACCG
AAGGAGCTAACCGCTTTTTTGCACAACATGGGGGATCATGTAACTCGCCTTGATCGTTGGGAACCGGAGC
TGAATGAAGCCATACCAAACGACGAGCGTGACACCACGATGCCTGTAGCAATGGCAACAACGTTGCGCAA
ACTATTAACTGGCGAACTACTTACTCTAGCTTCCCGGCAACAATTAATAGACTGGATGGAGGCGGATAAA
GTTGCAGGACCACTTCTGCGCTCGGCCCTTCCGGCTGGCTGGTTTATTGCTGATAAATCTGGAGCCGGTG
AGCGTGGGTCTCGCGGTATCATTGCAGCACTGGGGCCAGATGGTAAGCCCTCCCGTATCGTAGTTATCTA
CACGACGGGGAGTCAGGCAACTATGGATGAACGAAATAGACAGATCGCTGAGATAGGTGCCTCACTGATT
AAGCATTGGTAACTGTCAGACCAAGTTTACTCATATATACTTTAGATTGATTTAAAACTTCATTTTTAAT
TTAAAAGGATCTAGGTGAAGATCCTTTTTGATAATCTCATGACCAAAATCCCTTAACGTGAGTTTTCGTT
CCACTGAGCGTCAGACCCCGTAGAAAAGATCAAAGGATCTTCTTGAGATCCTTTTTTTCTGCGCGTAATC
TGCTGCTTGCAAACAAAAAAACCACCGCTACCAGCGGTGGTTTGTTTGCCGGATCAAGAGCTACCAACTC
TTTTTCCGAAGGTAACTGGCTTCAGCAGAGCGCAGATACCAAATACTGTTCTTCTAGTGTAGCCGTAGTT
AGGCCACCACTTCAAGAACTCTGTAGCACCGCCTACATACCTCGCTCTGCTAATCCTGTTACCAGTGGCT
GCTGCCAGTGGCGATAAGTCGTGTCTTACCGGGTTGGACTCAAGACGATAGTTACCGGATAAGGCGCAGC
GGTCGGGCTGAACGGGGGGTTCGTGCACACAGCCCAGCTTGGAGCGAACGACCTACACCGAACTGAGATA
CCTACAGCGTGAGCTATGAGAAAGCGCCACGCTTCCCGAAGGGAGAAAGGCGGACAGGTATCCGGTAAGC
GGCAGGGTCGGAACAGGAGAGCGCACGAGGGAGCTTCCAGGGGGAAACGCCTGGTATCTTTATAGTCCTG
TCGGGTTTCGCCACCTCTGACTTGAGCGTCGATTTTTGTGATGCTCGTCAGGGGGGCGGAGCCTATGGAA
AAACGCCAGCAACGCGGCCTTTTTACGGTTCCTGGCCTTTTGCTGGCCTTTTGCTCACATGTTCTTTCCT
GCGTTATCCCCTGATTCTGTGGATAACCGTATTACCGCCTTTGAGTGAGCTGATACCGCTCGCCGCAGCC
GAACGACCGAGCGCAGCGAGTCAGTGAGCGAGGAAGCGGAAGAGCGCCCAATACGCAAACCGCCTCTCCC
CGCGCGTTGGCCGATTCATTAATGCAGCTGGCACGACAGGTTTCCCGACTGGAAAGCGGGCAGTGAGCGC
AACGCAATTAATGTGAGTTAGCTCACTCATTAGGCACCCCAGGCTTTACACTTTATGCTTCCGGCTCGTA
TGTTGTGTGGAATTGTGAGCGGATAACAATTTCACACAGGAAACAGCTATGACCATGAGGCGCGCCG
